Addgene plasmid #210149: pRH3039
Purpose: Protein quality control substrate and associated control YIp ADE2-LEU2 pTDH3::lys1-W151G-GFP::tADH1
Depositing lab: Randy Hampton. Depositing organization: University of California, San Diego (UCSD). Publication: Exploring the "misfolding problem" by systematic discovery and analysis of functional-but-degraded proteins. Flagg MP, Lam B, Lam DK, Le TM, Kao A, Slaiwa YI, Hampton RY. Mol Biol Cell. 2023 Dec 1;34(13):ar125. doi: 10.1091/mbc.E23-06-0248. Epub 2023 Sep 20. PubMed 37729018.
Backbone
  Vector backbone: pRH3022
  Vector type: Yeast Expression
Growth in bacteria
  Bacterial resistance: Ampicillin, 100 μg/mL
  Growth temperature: 37°C
  Growth strain: DH5alpha
  Copy number: High Copy
Gene/Insert
  Gene/Insert name: YIp ADE2-LEU2 pTDH3::lys1-W151G-GFP::tADH1
  Species: S. cerevisiae (budding yeast)
  Mutation: W151G
  Entrez Gene: LYS1 (a.k.a. YIR034C)
  Cloning method: Gibson Cloning
Terms and licenses: Academic/Nonprofit Terms; Industry Terms: Not Available to Industry
How to cite: pRH3039 was a gift from Randy Hampton (Addgene plasmid # 210149 ; http://n2t.net/addgene:210149 ; RRID:Addgene_210149)
