[The description below was written by a language model from this plasmid's Addgene catalogue record and pLannotate feature annotations shown in this document.]
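Description:
pRH3039 is a yeast integrating plasmid (YIp) of about 10.3 kb, built on the pRH3022 backbone, for expressing a GFP-tagged mutant of the Saccharomyces cerevisiae lysine biosynthesis enzyme Lys1. It is propagated in E. coli through a high-copy ColE1/pUC-type origin with ampicillin selection (AmpR, β-lactamase). The feature table shows no yeast replication origin or centromere, in keeping with the YIp designation, so stable maintenance in yeast depends on integration into the genome. Two yeast markers are present, ADE2 and LEU2, each with its own promoter. They provide adenine or leucine prototrophy for selection and homology for targeting, although the record does not state which locus is actually used for integration. pBluescript-derived remnants are also annotated (f1 ori, lac promoter/operator, a lacZα fragment, T3 and T7 promoters, MCS fragments), along with small pBR322 bom and rop fragments. None of these has a stated role in the yeast application.

The expression cassette places the LYS1 coding sequence, carrying the W151G substitution, under the strong constitutive TDH3 (GAP) promoter. A GFP coding sequence follows immediately downstream to give a C-terminal fusion, and the cassette ends with the ADH1 terminator. Lys1 catalyses the final step of the α-aminoadipate pathway, converting saccharopine to lysine. According to the record, the construct belongs to a set of protein quality control substrates and matched controls used to study mutant proteins that are degraded despite remaining functional. In that setting, GFP fluorescence gives a readout of the steady-state level and turnover of the Lys1-W151G variant. The catalogue entry does not explicitly say whether this particular plasmid is the substrate or the control.
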