Features (pLannotate 1.2.2; 25 found; start..end, strand, type, name):
     22..665     +  promoter       GAP promoter: S. cerevisiae TDH3; promoter for glyceraldehyde-3-phosphate dehydrogenase
    671..715     +  misc_feature   MCS (fragment): pBluescript multiple cloning site
    717..1835    +  CDS            LYS1: LYS1_YEAST - Experimental evidence at protein level: Swiss-Prot protein existence level 1. Catalyzes the NAD(+)-dependent cleavage of saccharopine to L- lysine and 2-oxoglutarate, the final step in the alpha-aminoadipate (AAA) pathway for lysine biosynthesis. From Saccharomyces cerevisiae (strain ATCC 204508 / S288c) (Baker's yeast).
   1863..2576    +  CDS            GFP: Aequoria victoria green fluorescent protein
   2597..2784    +  terminator     ADH1 terminator: S. cerevisiae ADH1; transcription terminator for the S. cerevisiae alcohol dehydrogenase 1 (ADH1) gene
   2789..2807    -  promoter       T7 promoter: promoter for bacteriophage T7 RNA polymerase
   2815..2970    +  CDS            lacZα (fragment): LacZα fragment of β-galactosidase; lacZ fragment
   2974..3402    +  rep_origin     f1 ori (sequence partly withheld): f1 bacteriophage origin of replication; arrow indicates direction of (+) strand synthesis
   3430..3481    -  misc_feature   bom (fragment): basis of mobility region from pBR322
   3637..5349    -  CDS            ADE2: PUR6_YEAST - Experimental evidence at protein level: Swiss-Prot protein existence level 1. From Saccharomyces cerevisiae (strain ATCC 204508 / S288c) (Baker's yeast).
   5350..5725    -  promoter       ADE2 promoter: S. cerevisiae ADE2
   5736..5849    +  rep_origin     f1 ori (fragment): f1 bacteriophage origin of replication; arrow indicates direction of (+) strand synthesis
   5850..5949    -  misc_feature   bom (fragment): basis of mobility region from pBR322
   6051..6086    -  CDS            rop (fragment): Rop protein, which maintains plasmids at low copy number; rop
   6399..7493    -  CDS            LEU2: 3-isopropylmalate dehydrogenase, required for leucine biosynthesis; S. cerevisiae LEU2; yeast auxotrophic marker
   7494..7901    -  promoter       LEU2 promoter: S. cerevisiae LEU2
   8069..8173    +  promoter       AmpR promoter: bla
   8174..9034    +  CDS            AmpR: β-lactamase; bla; confers resistance to ampicillin, carbenicillin, and related antibiotics
   9205..9793    +  rep_origin     ori: high-copy-number ColE1/pMB1/pBR322/pUC origin of replication
   9976..10068   +  CDS            lacI (fragment): lac repressor; lacI; The lac repressor binds to the lac operator to inhibit transcription in E. coli. This inhibition can be relieved by adding lactose or isopropyl-β-D-thiogalactopyranoside (IPTG).
  10081..10102   +  protein_bind   CAP binding site: CAP binding activates transcription in the presence of cAMP. E. coli catabolite activator protein
  10117..10147   +  promoter       lac promoter: promoter for the E. coli lac operon
  10155..10171   +  protein_bind   lac operator: The lac repressor binds to the lac operator to inhibit transcription in E. coli. This inhibition can be relieved by adding lactose or isopropyl-β-D-thiogalactopyranoside (IPTG). lac repressor encoded by lacI
  10216..10234   +  promoter       T3 promoter: promoter for bacteriophage T3 RNA polymerase
  10247..3       +  misc_feature   MCS (fragment) (across the origin): pBluescript multiple cloning site
>Addgene plasmid #210149 | pRH3039 | addgene full sequence | sequence record 416297 | Addgene NGS Result
GCTGCTTGGCGGTCGAGTTTATCATTATCAATACTGCCATTTCAAAGAATACGTAAATAATTAATAGTAG
TGATTTTCCTAACTTTATTTAGTCAAAAAATTAGCCTTTTAATTCTGCTGTAACCCGTACATGCCCAAAA
TAGGGGGCGGGTTACACAGAATATATAACATCGTAGGTGTCTGGGTGAACAGTTTATTCCTGGCATCCAC
TAAATATAATGGAGCCCGCTTTTTAAGCTGGCATCCAGAAAAAAAAAGAATCCCAGCACCAAAATATTGT
TTTCTTCACCAACCATCAGTTCATAGGTCCATTCTCTTAGCGCAACTACAGAGAACAGGGGCACAAACAG
GCAAAAAACGGGCACAACCTCAATGGAGTGATGCAACCTGCCTGGAGTAAATGATGACACAAGGCAATTG
ACCCACGCATGTATCTATCTCATTTTCTTACACCTTCTATTACCTTCTGCTCTCTCTGATTTGGAAAAAG
CTGAAAAAAAAGGTTGAAACCAGTTCCCTGAAATTATTCCCCTACTTGACTAATAAGTATATAAAGACGG
TAGGTATTGATTGTAATTCTGTAAATCTATTTCTTAAACTTCTTAAATTCTACTTTTATAGTTAGTCTTT
TTTTTAGTTTTAAAACACCAAGAACTTAGTTTCGACGGATCTGCAGGAATTCGATATCAAGCTTATCGAT
ACCGTCGACCTCGAGAATGGCTGCCGTCACATTACATCTAAGAGCTGAAACTAAACCCCTAGAGGCACGT
GCTGCCTTAACACCTACCACGGTTAAAAAACTGATAGCTAAGGGCTTCAAAATATATGTAGAGGACAGTC
CACAATCTACTTTCAATATTAACGAATATCGTCAAGCAGGTGCCATTATAGTGCCTGCAGGTTCATGGAA
AACCGCTCCACGCGACAGAATCATTATAGGTTTGAAGGAAATGCCTGAAACCGATACTTTCCCTCTAGTC
CACGAACACATCCAGTTTGCTCACTGCTACAAAGACCAAGCTGGGTGGCAAAATGTCCTTATGAGATTTA
TTAAGGGACACGGTACTCTATATGATTTGGAATTTTTGGAAAATGACCAAGGTAGAAGAGTTGCTGCCTT
TGGATTTTACGCTGGGTTCGCAGGTGCAGCCCTTGGTGTAAGAGACGGGGCATTCAAGCAAACGCATTCT
GACGATGAAGACTTGCCTGCAGTGTCGCCTTACCCCAATGAAAAGGCATTGGTTAAAGATGTTACCAAAG
ATTATAAAGAAGCCTTAGCCACCGGAGCCAGAAAGCCAACCGTGTTAATCATTGGTGCGCTAGGAAGATG
TGGTTCCGGTGCCATCGATCTGTTGCACAAAGTTGGTATTCCAGATGCTAACATATTAAAATGGGATATC
AAAGAAACTTCCCGTGGTGGTCCCTTTGACGAAATTCCACAAGCTGATATTTTTATCAATTGTATATATC
TATCGAAGCCAATTGCTCCTTTCACTAACATGGAGAAACTGAATAATCCTAACAGAAGACTAAGGACCGT
GGTGGACGTATCAGCAGACACTACCAACCCTCACAACCCCATCCCAATATACACTGTGGCTACTGTGTTT
AACAAACCTACCGTTCTGGTACCTACCACTGCCGGGCCTAAATTATCTGTCATCTCTATTGATCACTTGC
CTTCTTTGCTGCCAAGAGAAGCTTCAGAATTTTTCTCTCATGATCTCTTACCATCTTTAGAGCTCCTACC
TCAAAGAAAAACTGCTCCTGTCTGGGTTAGAGCCAAGAAATTGTTCGATAGACATTGCGCTCGTGTTAAA
AGATCTTCAAGATTGGGTCGACGGATCCCCGGGTTAATTAACAGTAAAGGAGAAGAACTTTTCACTGGAG
TTGTCCCAATTCTTGTTGAATTAGATGGTGATGTTAATGGGCACAAATTTTCTGTCAGTGGAGAGGGTGA
AGGTGATGCAACATACGGAAAACTTACCCTTAAATTTATTTGCACTACTGGAAAACTACCTGTTCCATGG
CCAACACTTGTCACTACTTTCACTTATGGTGTTCAATGCTTTTCAAGATACCCAGATCATATGAAACGGC
ATGACTTTTTCAAGAGTGCCATGCCCGAAGGTTATGTACAGGAAAGAACTATATTTTTCAAAGATGACGG
GAACTACAAGACACGTGCTGAAGTCAAGTTTGAAGGTGATACCCTTGTTAATAGAATCGAGTTAAAAGGT
ATTGATTTTAAAGAAGATGGAAACATTCTTGGACACAAATTGGAATACAACTATAACTCACACAATGTAT
ACATCATGGCAGACAAACAAAAGAATGGAATCAAAGTTAACTTCAAAATTAGACACAACATTGAAGATGG
AAGCGTTCAACTAGCAGACCATTATCAACAAAATACTCCAATTGGCGATGGCCCTGTCCTTTTACCAGAC
AACCATTACCTGTCCACACAATCTGCCCTTTCGAAAGATCCCAACGAAAAGAGAGACCACATGGTCCTTC
TTGAGTTTGTAACAGCTGCTGGGATTACACATGGCATGGATGAACTATACAAATAGGGCGCGCCACTTCT
AAATAAGCGAATTTCTTATGATTTATGATTTTTATTATTAAATAAGTTATAAAAAAAATAAGTGTATACA
AATTTTAAAGTGACTCTTAGGTTTTAAAACGAAAATTCTTATTCTTGAGTAACTCTTTCCTGTAGGTCAG
GTTGCTTTCTCAGGTATAGTATGAGGTCGCTCTTATTGACCACACCTCTACCGGCAGCCCTATAGTGAGT
CGTATTACGCGCGCTCACTGGCCGTCGTTTTACAACGTCGTGACTGGGAAAACCCTGGCGTTACCCAACT
TAATCGCCTTGCAGCACATCCCCCTTTCGCCAGCTGGCGTAATAGCGAAGAGGCCCGCACCGATCGCCCT
TCCCAACAGTTGCGCAGCCTGAATGGCGAATGG
[124 nt withheld, positions 2974-3097]
C
[91 nt withheld, positions 3099-3189]
A
[49 nt withheld, positions 3191-3239]
CCTTTGACGTTGGAGTCCACGTTCTTT
[37 nt withheld, positions 3267-3303]
ACCCTATCTCGGTCTATTCTTTTGATTTATAAGGGATTTTGCCGATTTCGGCCTATTGGTTAAAAAATGA
GCTGATTTAACAAAAATTTAACGCGAATTTTAACAAAATATTAACGCTTACAATTTCCTGATGCGGTATT
TTCTCCTTACGCATCTGTGCGGTATTTCACACCGCATAGATCTTATGTATGAAATTCTTAAAAAAGGACA
CCTGTAAGCGTTGATTTCTATGTATGAAGTCCACATTTGATGTAATCATAACAAAGCCTAAAAAATAGGT
ATATCATTTTATAATTATTTGCTGTACAAGTATATCAATAAACTTATATATTACTTGTTTTCTAGATAAG
CTTCGTAACCGACAGTTTCTAACTTTTGTGCTTTGACAAGAACTTCTTCTTCTTGCTTTAATAAAAACTG
TTCCATTTTCGTTGTATAACTTGAATCATAAGCGCCAAGCAGTCTGACAGCCAACAGCGCAGCGTTCGTA
CTATTATTAATAGCGACGGTAGCTACTGGAACACCTCTAGGCATTTGCACAATTGAATGTAAAGAATCTA
CTCCATCTAGACAAGAACCTTTTACGGGCACACCGATGACAGGAAGTGGTGTCATTGCAGCCACCATACC
TGGCAAGTGAGCAGCCCCACCAGCTCCAGCGATAATTGTTTTAATTCCACGCTTGCTTGCGGAAATAGCA
TATGCTGACATCCTATGTGGAGTTCTATGAGCAGAGACTATTGTCACTTCAAATGGAACGCCAAAATCTT
TTAAAACCGCACATGCGGCAGACATTACCGGCAAGTCAGAGTCTGATCCCATGATGATTCCAACCAATGG
TTTGACCATTGCTTCCAAGTCCAACTTTTGAGCGACAGAGATTTTGATTGGAATATCAGTTCTACCTGTA
ATGTAGTTCAGCCTTTGTTCACATTCCGCCATACTGGAGGCAATAATATTTATGTGACCTACTTTTCTGT
TAGGTCTAGACTCTTTTCCATATAAGTACACTGAGGAACCTGGAGTCGCCAATGCTCTTTCGCAAGTTTC
TAGCTCTTTATCTTTTGTATGTTTGTCTCCAAGAACATTTAGCATAATGGCGTTCGTTGTAATGGTGGAG
AAAGATGTGAAATTCTTTGGCATTGGCAAATCCAATATTGATCTCAAATGAGCTTCAAATTGAGAAGTGA
CGCAAGCATCAATGGTATAATGTCCAGAGTTGTGAGGCCTTGGGGCAATTTCGTTAATAAGCAATTCCCC
TGTTTCTAAATAGAACATTTCCACACCAAATATACCACAACCGGGAAAAGATTTGATTGCATTTTCTGCC
AACAACTTCGCCTTAAGTTGAACGGAGTCCGGAACTCTAGCAGGCGCATAACATAAGTCACAAATATTGT
CCTTGTGGATAGTCTCTACAATTGGGTAAGAAAACACTAAACCGTTAACAGACCTCACAATCATGACTGC
TAATTCTTTAGTAAATGGTGCCCATTTTTCGGCGTACAAAGGACGATCCTTCAGTACTTCCAAAGCTTCC
GGAATCATTTCCTTATTCTTTACAACGAAGTTACCTCTTCCATCGTATGCCAAAGTCCTCGACTTCAAGA
CGAATGGAAAACCCAAATCTCTTCCAACATTCAATAGGGACGTCTCACTGGCTTGTTCCACAGGAACACT
TTGGGTAACTGCTATACCATTTTTGATTAAATGCTCTTTTTGAATATATTTGTCTTGTATCAATCTGATT
GTTTCTGGAGAAGGGTAAATTTTTAATTTGGGATGTTTTACTTGAAGATTCTTTAGTGTAGGAACATCAA
CATGCTCAATCTCAATCGTTAGCACATCACATTTTTCAGCTAGTTTTTCGATATCAAGAGGATTGGAAAA
GGAGCCATTAACGTGGTCATTGGAGTTGCTTATTTGTTTGGCAGGAGAATTTTCAGCATCTAGTATTACC
GTCTTAATGTTGAGCCTGTTTGCTGCCTCAACAATCATACGTCCCAATTGTCCCCCTCCTAATATACCAA
CTGTTCTAGAATCCATACTTGATTGTTTTGTCCGATTTTCTTGTTTTTCTTGATTGTTATAGTAGGATGT
ACTTAGAAGAGAGATCCAACGATTTTACGCACCAATTTATACATGAAATGCTCCATAATATTGTCCATTT
AGTTCTTAATAAAAGGTCAGCAAGAGTCAATCACTTAGTATTACCCGGTTCGTAGCCATGCAACAAGAGT
CATTTGTCAGCATAGCTGTAATAATCAATCATGACGTAAGAAATGTATCATAATTAAAAGTTGTTAAAGA
TGTCAGTGTTATGTTGGTGTTACAAAATTCTCGGCTTCTCACTAATATTTAATATCTCTTAAATTTTATC
TGTCTTTGATTCTTTTAAGAAAAGTTATGTATTATTCAAGAATTAATTCAGATCTATTCTTTTGATTTAT
AAGGGATTTTGCCGATTTCGGCCTATTGGTTAAAAAATGAGCTGATTTAACAAAAATTTAACGCGAATTT
TAACAAAATATTAACGCTTACAATTTCCTGATGCGGTATTTTCTCCTTACGCATCTGTGCGGTATTTCAC
ACCGCATATGGTGCACTCTCAGTACAATCTGCTCTGATGCCGCATAGTTAAGCCAGCCCCGACACCCGCC
AACACCCGCTGACGCGCCCTGACGGGCTTGTCTGCTCCCGGCATCCGCTTACAGACAAGCTGTGACCGTC
TCCGGGAGCTGCATGTGTCAGAGGTTTTCACCGTCATCACCGAAACGCGCGAGACGAAAGGGCCTCGTGA
TACGCCTATTTTTATAGGTTAATGTCATGATCTTTTTGTGTGGTGCCCTCCTCCTTGTCAATATTAATGT
TAAAGTGCAATTCTTTTTCCTTATCACGTTGAGCCATTAGTATCAATTTGCTTACCTGTATTCCTTTACA
TCCTCCTTTTTCTCCTTCTTGATAAATGTATGTAGATTGCGTATATAGTTTCGTCTACCCTATGAACATA
TTCCATTTTGTAATTTCGTGTCGTTTCTATTATGAATTTCATTTATAAAGTTTATGTACAAATATCATAA
AAAAAGAGAATCTTTTTAAGCAAGGATTTTCTTAACTTCTTCGGCGACAGCATCACCGACTTCGGTGGTA
CTGTTGGAACCACCTAAATCACCAGTTCTGATACCTGCATCCAAAACCTTTTTAACTGCATCTTCAATGG
CCTTACCTTCTTCAGGCAAGTTCAATGACAATTTCAACATCATTGCAGCAGACAAGATAGTGGCGATAGG
GTTGACCTTATTCTTTGGCAAATCTGGAGCAGAACCGTGGCATGGTTCGTACAAACCAAATGCGGTGTTC
TTGTCTGGCAAAGAGGCCAAGGACGCAGATGGCAACAAACCCAAGGAACCTGGGATAACGGAGGCTTCAT
CGGAGATGATATCACCAAACATGTTGCTGGTGATTATAATACCATTTAGGTGGGTTGGGTTCTTAACTAG
GATCATGGCGGCAGAATCAATCAATTGATGTTGAACCTTCAATGTAGGGAATTCGTTCTTGATGGTTTCC
TCCACAGTTTTTCTCCATAATCTTGAAGAGGCCAAAACATTAGCTTTATCCAAGGACCAAATAGGCAATG
GTGGCTCATGTTGTAGGGCCATGAAAGCGGCCATTCTTGTGATTCTTTGCACTTCTGGAACGGTGTATTG
TTCACTATCCCAAGCGACACCATCACCATCGTCTTCCTTTCTCTTACCAAAGTAAATACCTCCCACTAAT
TCTCTGACAACAACGAAGTCAGTACCTTTAGCAAATTGTGGCTTGATTGGAGATAAGTCTAAAAGAGAGT
CGGATGCAAAGTTACATGGTCTTAAGTTGGCGTACAATTGAAGTTCTTTACGGATTTTTAGTAAACCTTG
TTCAGGTCTAACACTACCGGTACCCCATTTAGGACCACCCACAGCACCTAACAAAACGGCATCAGCCTTC
TTGGAGGCTTCCAGCGCCTCATCTGGAAGTGGAACACCTGTAGCATCGATAGCAGCACCACCAATTAAAT
GATTTTCGAAATCGAACTTGACATTGGAACGAACATCAGAAATAGCTTTAAGAACCTTAATGGCTTCGGC
TGTGATTTCTTGACCAACGTGGTCACCTGGCAAAACGACGATCTTCTTAGGGGCAGACATTAGAATGGTA
TATCCTTGAAATATATATATATATATTGCTGAAATGTAAAAGGTAAGAAAAGTTAGAAAGTAAGACGATT
GCTAACCACCTATTGGAAAAAACAATAGGTCCTTAAATAATATTGTCAACTTCAAGTATTGTGATGCAAG
CATTTAGTCATGAACGCTTCTCTATTCTATATGAAAAGCCGGTTCCGGCGCTCTCACCTTTCCTTTTTCT
CCCAATTTTTCAGTTGAAAAAGGTATATGCGTCAGGCGACCTCTGAAATTAACAAAAAATTTCCAGTCAT
CGAATTTGATTCTGTGCGATAGCGCCCCTGTGTGTTCTCGTTATGTTGAGGAAAAAAATAATGGTTGCTA
AAAGATTCGAACTCTTGCATCTTACGATACCTGAGTATTCCCACAGTTAACTGCGGTCAAGATATTTCTT
GAATCAGGCGCCTTAGACCGCTCGGCCAAACAACCAATTACTTGTTGAGAAATAGAGTATAATTATCCTA
TAAATATAACGTTTTTGAACACACATGAACAAGGAAGTACAGGAGACGTCAGGTGGCACTTTTCGGGGAA
ATGTGCGCGGAACCCCTATTTGTTTATTTTTCTAAATACATTCAAATATGTATCCGCTCATGAGACAATA
ACCCTGATAAATGCTTCAATAATATTGAAAAAGGAAGAGTATGAGTATTCAACATTTCCGTGTCGCCCTT
ATTCCCTTTTTTGCGGCATTTTGCCTTCCTGTTTTTGCTCACCCAGAAACGCTGGTGAAAGTAAAAGATG
CTGAAGATCAGTTGGGTGCACGAGTGGGTTACATCGAACTGGATCTCAACAGCGGTAAGATCCTTGAGAG
TTTTCGCCCCGAAGAACGTTTTCCAATGATGAGCACTTTTAAAGTTCTGCTATGTGGCGCGGTATTATCC
CGTATTGACGCCGGGCAAGAGCAACTCGGTCGCCGCATACACTATTCTCAGAATGACTTGGTTGAGTACT
CACCAGTCACAGAAAAGCATCTTACGGATGGCATGACAGTAAGAGAATTATGCAGTGCTGCCATAACCAT
GAGTGATAACACTGCGGCCAACTTACTTCTGACAACGATCGGAGGACCGAAGGAGCTAACCGCTTTTTTG
CACAACATGGGGGATCATGTAACTCGCCTTGATCGTTGGGAACCGGAGCTGAATGAAGCCATACCAAACG
ACGAGCGTGACACCACGATGCCTGTAGCAATGGCAACAACGTTGCGCAAACTATTAACTGGCGAACTACT
TACTCTAGCTTCCCGGCAACAATTAATAGACTGGATGGAGGCGGATAAAGTTGCAGGACCACTTCTGCGC
TCGGCCCTTCCGGCTGGCTGGTTTATTGCTGATAAATCTGGAGCCGGTGAGCGTGGGTCTCGCGGTATCA
TTGCAGCACTGGGGCCAGATGGTAAGCCCTCCCGTATCGTAGTTATCTACACGACGGGGAGTCAGGCAAC
TATGGATGAACGAAATAGACAGATCGCTGAGATAGGTGCCTCACTGATTAAGCATTGGTAACTGTCAGAC
CAAGTTTACTCATATATACTTTAGATTGATTTAAAACTTCATTTTTAATTTAAAAGGATCTAGGTGAAGA
TCCTTTTTGATAATCTCATGACCAAAATCCCTTAACGTGAGTTTTCGTTCCACTGAGCGTCAGACCCCGT
AGAAAAGATCAAAGGATCTTCTTGAGATCCTTTTTTTCTGCGCGTAATCTGCTGCTTGCAAACAAAAAAA
CCACCGCTACCAGCGGTGGTTTGTTTGCCGGATCAAGAGCTACCAACTCTTTTTCCGAAGGTAACTGGCT
TCAGCAGAGCGCAGATACCAAATACTGTTCTTCTAGTGTAGCCGTAGTTAGGCCACCACTTCAAGAACTC
TGTAGCACCGCCTACATACCTCGCTCTGCTAATCCTGTTACCAGTGGCTGCTGCCAGTGGCGATAAGTCG
TGTCTTACCGGGTTGGACTCAAGACGATAGTTACCGGATAAGGCGCAGCGGTCGGGCTGAACGGGGGGTT
CGTGCACACAGCCCAGCTTGGAGCGAACGACCTACACCGAACTGAGATACCTACAGCGTGAGCTATGAGA
AAGCGCCACGCTTCCCGAAGGGAGAAAGGCGGACAGGTATCCGGTAAGCGGCAGGGTCGGAACAGGAGAG
CGCACGAGGGAGCTTCCAGGGGGAAACGCCTGGTATCTTTATAGTCCTGTCGGGTTTCGCCACCTCTGAC
TTGAGCGTCGATTTTTGTGATGCTCGTCAGGGGGGCGGAGCCTATGGAAAAACGCCAGCAACGCGGCCTT
TTTACGGTTCCTGGCCTTTTGCTGGCCTTTTGCTCACATGTTCTTTCCTGCGTTATCCCCTGATTCTGTG
GATAACCGTATTACCGCCTTTGAGTGAGCTGATACCGCTCGCCGCAGCCGAACGACCGAGCGCAGCGAGT
CAGTGAGCGAGGAAGCGGAAGAGCGCCCAATACGCAAACCGCCTCTCCCCGCGCGTTGGCCGATTCATTA
ATGCAGCTGGCACGACAGGTTTCCCGACTGGAAAGCGGGCAGTGAGCGCAACGCAATTAATGTGAGTTAG
CTCACTCATTAGGCACCCCAGGCTTTACACTTTATGCTTCCGGCTCGTATGTTGTGTGGAATTGTGAGCG
GATAACAATTTCACACAGGAAACAGCTATGACCATGATTACGCCAAGCGCGCAATTAACCCTCACTAAAG
GGAACAAAAGCTGGAGCTCCACCGCGGTGGCGGCC
